Addgene plasmid #18035: pLNC Wnt-6HA
Depositing lab: Jan Kitajewski. Depositing organization: Columbia University. Publication: Transformation by Wnt family proteins correlates with regulation of beta-catenin. Shimizu H, Julius MA, Giarre M, Zheng Z, Brown AM, Kitajewski J. Cell Growth Differ. 1997 Dec . 8(12):1349-58. PubMed 9419423.
Backbone
  Vector backbone: pLNC
  Backbone size w/o insert (bp): 6620
  Vector type: Retroviral
  Selectable markers: Neomycin (select with G418)
Growth in bacteria
  Bacterial resistance: Ampicillin, 100 μg/mL
  Growth temperature: 37°C
  Growth strain: DH5alpha
  Growth instructions: DH5a, HB101
  Copy number: Low Copy
Gene/Insert
  Gene/Insert name: Wnt-6
  Species: M. musculus (mouse)
  Insert size (bp): 1300
  Entrez Gene: Wnt6 (a.k.a. AA409270, Wnt-6)
  Tag / fusion protein: HA (C terminal on insert)
  Cloning method: Restriction Enzyme
  Sequencing primers: 5′ AGCTCGTTTAGTGAACCGTCAGATCG; 3′ ACCTACAGGTGGGGTCTTTCATTCCC
Terms and licenses: Academic/Nonprofit Terms; Industry Terms: Not Available to Industry
Depositor comments: Gavin, B.J., McMahon, J.A., and McMahon, A.P. Expression of multiple novel Wnt-1/Int-1-related genes during fetal and adult mouse development. Genes Dev.,4:2319-2332, 1990.
How to cite: pLNC Wnt-6HA was a gift from Jan Kitajewski (Addgene plasmid # 18035 ; http://n2t.net/addgene:18035 ; RRID:Addgene_18035)
