[The description below was written by a language model from this plasmid's Addgene catalogue record.]
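Description:
pLNC Wnt-6HA is a retroviral expression vector built on the pLNC backbone (about 6.6 kb without insert) that carries a roughly 1.3 kb mouse Wnt6 cDNA fused at its C terminus to an HA epitope tag. In bacteria the plasmid is maintained as a low-copy construct under ampicillin selection. In mammalian cells, stable transductants or transfectants are selected with G418 through a neomycin resistance marker.

The record does not include a feature table and does not explicitly state the promoter driving the insert. The pLNC name follows the convention for the LNCX family of Moloney-type retroviral vectors, in which the 5′ LTR expresses the neomycin resistance gene and an internal CMV immediate-early promoter drives the cloned cDNA. This arrangement is inferred from the backbone name rather than documented in the entry. As with other vectors of this class, the plasmid would be introduced into a packaging cell line that supplies the viral structural and enzymatic proteins. The resulting replication-defective particles would then deliver and integrate the Wnt-6HA cassette into target cells.

The HA tag allows the Wnt-6 protein to be detected or immunoprecipitated with anti-HA antibodies, which is useful because specific antibodies for individual Wnt family members are often lacking. The associated publication compares Wnt family proteins for their transforming activity and relates this to regulation of beta-catenin. The construct therefore appears to be one of a matched set of tagged Wnt expression vectors for stable ectopic expression, suited to assays of cell transformation and Wnt/beta-catenin signalling.
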