>Addgene plasmid #18035 | pLNC Wnt-6HA | addgene partial sequence | sequence record 23921 | LNCX 5'-AGCTCGTTTAGTGAACCGTCAGATC-3'
TANAGANGAACATCAGCTGTTTTGACTCATAGAAGACACCGGGACCGATCCAGCCTCCGCGGCCCCAAGC
TGCNGCCGCTCTAGAACTAGTGGATCCCCCGGGCTGCAGGAATTCGGCACGAGAGGAGACACAGGCGCTG
GCTGCTGGGTCCGCTCTCCGCCTCCGCCGCGCCCTCCTCGCCCGGGATGGGCCCCCCCGCCGCCACCGCC
GCCGGAGCCCTAGTCTCCGGGCCGCCGCCTCGGTCGCCGCGTTTGCCCTGAAGCCCGGTGCCCGCGCGCC
CCGGCTCACCCCGCAGCTTCACTCCCCACCCCCAGCCGCCTCCCCGGCCAGACTGCGGTAGAGCTCTCAG
GATGCTGCCGCCGGTGCCCTCCCGCCTCGGACTGCTGCTGCTGCTCTTGTGCCCCGCGCACGTCGATGGA
CTGTGGTGGGCCGTGGGCAGCCCCTTGGTCATGGATCCTACCAGCATCTGCAGGAAGGCCAGGCGGCTGG
CAGGAAGACAGGCCGAGCTGTGCCAGGCGGAGCCGGAAGTAGTGGCAGAGCTTGCCCGAGGCGCAAGACT
GGGGGTTCGAGAATGTCAGTTCCAGTTCCGTTTCCGACGCTGGAACTGCTCCAGCCACAGCAAGGCCTTT
GGGCCNNNCTNANNCAGAANCCCTAANAGACAGCTTTCGTGTTTGCAATCACCGCAGCTGGTGCCAGCCA
CGCGGTCAACTCAAGCTGTTCATGGAAAAANTCTTAATTGTGNTTNTATGTACCCGCNGCGGGANGGGNA
AAAANANAAANNTNNGGGTTTTTGGNNNNTNTNAAANAAAANAAAAATNNTTTTNTNNAANATGCTANCG
CACCTGGAATGGGAG
