>Addgene plasmid #18035 | pLNC Wnt-6HA | addgene partial sequence | sequence record 23922 | LNCX-3 5'-ACCTACAGGTGGGGTCTTTCATTCCC-3'
NNNNTNNGNNNANNNNTNNNNNCTTTTATTTTATCTATGGCTCGTGTTAGGGTACCGGGCCCCCCCTCGA
GGTCGACGGATCCTCTAGAGCCGGATCTTAATTAATTAAGGCCCTGGACCCAAAGAAGCGTAATCTGGAA
CATCATATGGGTAGGCCATGGAGAGGCACAGGCTGAGTTCCTTGCGCACCCGGCAGCGGTGGCATTGCAC
CACGCAGCACCAGTGGAAGCGGCACAGACAGTTCTCCTCGAGCTGTACGCTCTCCTGGCGGTGCCCGCGA
CCGCAGCACAACAGGTCGCAGCCGCTGAGGTCCGGGGCACTGCTGTTGCAGGCGCGTCCGCGCGTGCCCG
GCGAACCCGTGCGCCGGTTAGGGGCGCAGAAGTCGGGTGAATCGGCTGCGTAGAGGAGATCCGCTCGTCC
GGGAGGCTTGAGTGTGCGGACCGCAGGCAGCAGAGCTTTGCCGTCGTTGGTGCCCATGACGCGCGAGGCG
CCGTGGAAGCGCTCCAGCAGCCGTGCGCCCACCTCGCGGAACGGAGGCAGCTTCTGCCAGCAGGTGCGCA
GAGCGCAGGAACCCGAAAGCCCATGGCACTTACACTCGGTGCGCGTGTGACTTCCGCANCNNNNNNNNGC
NNNNNNNNNNNTGNTNGGNNNNNNTNNACCANTGCACGGATATCTCCACGGCCCCCGCTTGTGCTGCGCA
TCCATAAAGAGTCTTGACTTCTCATCCCCGAAGTCCACATCGTCTCCGCAGCCTCCCCACTCCCAGGCTG
CGCTAGCATCTGGAGAGCCAGTTGGTCCTGGAGGTCCAGGANTGN
